Addgene plasmid #76950: CIB1 gRNA (BRDN0001147329)
Purpose: 3rd generation lentiviral gRNA plasmid targeting human CIB1
Depositing lab: John Doench & David Root. Depositing organization: Broad Institute. Publication: Optimized sgRNA design to maximize activity and minimize off-target effects of CRISPR-Cas9. Doench JG, Fusi N, Sullender M, Hegde M, Vaimberg EW, Donovan KF, Smith I, Tothova Z, Wilen C, Orchard R, Virgin HW, Listgarten J, Root DE. Nat Biotechnol. 2016 Jan 18. doi: 10.1038/nbt.3437. PubMed 26780180.
Backbone
  Vector backbone: lentiGuide-Puro
  Backbone manufacturer: Zhang Lab (Addgene plasmid # 52963)
  Vector type: Mammalian Expression, Lentiviral, CRISPR
  Selectable markers: Puromycin
Growth in bacteria
  Bacterial resistance: Ampicillin, 100 μg/mL
  Growth temperature: 37°C
  Growth strain: DH5alpha
  Copy number: High Copy
Gene/Insert
  Gene/Insert name: CIB1 (alt names: CIB1; NM_001277764.1)
  gRNA/shRNA sequence: GTTCTCACCAAAGATGCGGA
  Species: H. sapiens (human)
  Entrez Gene: CIB1 (a.k.a. CIB, CIBP, KIP1, PRKDCIP, SIP2-28)
  Promoter: hU6
  Cloning method: Unknown
  Sequencing primers: 5′ U6-F; 3′ pS2-R
Terms and licenses: Academic/Nonprofit Terms; Industry Terms: Not Available to Industry
Depositor comments: The gRNA was designed to target the following Genbank reference sequence(s): NM_001277764.1,NM_006384.3. Note that this plasmid does NOT contain Cas9. It should be used in conjunction with lentiCas9-Blast (Addgene #52962) or otherwise with cell lines already expressing Cas9. Browse the full kinome gRNA library at http://www.addgene.org/pooled-library/broadgpp-human-kinome/ or visit http://www.broadinstitute.org/rnai/public/ for detailed protocols and information.
How to cite: CIB1 gRNA (BRDN0001147329) was a gift from John Doench & David Root (Addgene plasmid # 76950 ; http://n2t.net/addgene:76950 ; RRID:Addgene_76950)
