[The description below was written by a language model from this plasmid's Addgene catalogue record and pLannotate feature annotations shown in this document.]
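Description:
CIB1 gRNA (BRDN0001147329) is a third-generation lentiviral guide RNA plasmid built on the lentiGuide-Puro backbone, carrying a single guide directed against human CIB1 (calcium and integrin binding protein 1; designed against two RefSeq transcripts of the gene). It is propagated in E. coli as a high-copy plasmid through a ColE1/pUC-type origin with ampicillin selection from the β-lactamase gene. The backbone also retains an f1 origin, an SV40 origin and poly(A) signal, and remnants of lac and phage promoter elements that have no role in the payload.

The viral transfer cassette begins with an RSV promoter fused to a truncated HIV-1 5' LTR, which makes genomic RNA production Tat-independent. This is followed by the Ψ packaging signal with adjoining gag sequence, the Rev response element for Rev-dependent nuclear export, and a cPPT/CTS that aids nuclear import of the reverse-transcribed genome. A ΔU3 self-inactivating 3' LTR closes the cassette.

Between the LTRs, a human U6 RNA polymerase III promoter drives the CIB1-specific spacer joined to the Streptococcus pyogenes Cas9 guide scaffold. A separate EF-1α promoter with its intron A expresses puromycin N-acetyltransferase for selection of transduced mammalian cells, and a WPRE enhances transcript expression.

The plasmid does not encode Cas9, so it is meant to be used with a separate Cas9 lentivirus or in cells that already express Cas9. In that setting it generates CIB1 knockouts. It is one member of a human kinome-focused guide collection designed with optimized rules for on-target activity and reduced off-target effects.
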