Features (pLannotate 1.2.2; 29 found; start..end, strand, type, name):
     14..80      +  CDS            small t antigen (fragment): SV40 (simian virus 40) small t antigen
    106..317     +  promoter       EF-1α core promoter: core promoter for human elongation factor EF-1α
    318..1256    +  intron         EF-1α intron A: intron upstream of the start codon of human EF-1α
   1278..1877    +  CDS            PuroR (fragment): puromycin N-acetyltransferase; pac from Streptomyces; confers resistance to puromycin
   1893..2481    +  misc_feature   WPRE: woodchuck hepatitis virus posttranscriptional regulatory element
   2532..2551    +  misc_feature   cPPT/CTS (fragment): central polypurine tract and central termination sequence of HIV-1
   2553..2786    +  LTR            3' LTR (ΔU3): self-inactivating 3' long terminal repeat (LTR) from HIV-1
   2864..2985    +  polyA_signal   SV40 poly(A) signal: SV40 polyadenylation signal
   3025..3160    +  rep_origin     SV40 ori: SV40 origin of replication
   3181..3199    -  promoter       T7 promoter: promoter for bacteriophage T7 RNA polymerase
   3207..3362    +  CDS            lacZα (fragment): LacZα fragment of β-galactosidase; lacZ fragment
   3367..3795    +  rep_origin     f1 ori (sequence partly withheld): f1 bacteriophage origin of replication; arrow indicates direction of (+) strand synthesis
   3848..3952    +  promoter       AmpR promoter: bla
   3953..4813    +  CDS            AmpR: β-lactamase; bla; confers resistance to ampicillin, carbenicillin, and related antibiotics
   4984..5572    +  rep_origin     ori: high-copy-number ColE1/pMB1/pBR322/pUC origin of replication
   5755..5847    +  CDS            lacI (fragment): lac repressor; lacI; The lac repressor binds to the lac operator to inhibit transcription in E. coli. This inhibition can be relieved by adding lactose or isopropyl-β-D-thiogalactopyranoside (IPTG).
   5860..5881    +  protein_bind   CAP binding site: CAP binding activates transcription in the presence of cAMP. E. coli catabolite activator protein
   5896..5926    +  promoter       lac promoter: promoter for the E. coli lac operon
   5934..5950    +  protein_bind   lac operator: The lac repressor binds to the lac operator to inhibit transcription in E. coli. This inhibition can be relieved by adding lactose or isopropyl-β-D-thiogalactopyranoside (IPTG). lac repressor encoded by lacI
   5995..6013    +  promoter       T3 promoter: promoter for bacteriophage T3 RNA polymerase
   6041..6267    +  promoter       RSV promoter: Rous sarcoma virus enhancer/promoter
   6268..6448    +  LTR            5' LTR (truncated): truncated 5' long terminal repeat (LTR) from HIV-1
   6495..6620    +  misc_feature   HIV-1 Ψ: packaging signal of human immunodeficiency virus type 1
   6604..6967    +  CDS            HIV-1 gag (fragment): gag protein from human immunodeficiency virus 1; gag
   7113..7346    +  misc_feature   RRE: The Rev response element (RRE) of HIV-1 allows for Rev-dependent mRNA export from the nucleus to the cytoplasm.
   7723..7749    +  CDS            Rev (fragment): human immunodeficiency virus 1 (HIV-1) Rev protein; rev; enhances nuclear export of unspliced and incompletely spliced viral mRNAs
   7753..7993    +  promoter       U6 promoter: RNA polymerase III promoter for human U6 snRNA
   8023..8098    +  misc_RNA       gRNA scaffold: guide RNA scaffold for the Streptococcus pyogenes CRISPR/Cas9 system
   8154..8271    +  misc_feature   cPPT/CTS: central polypurine tract and central termination sequence of HIV-1
>Addgene plasmid #76950 | CIB1 gRNA (BRDN0001147329) | addgene full sequence | sequence record 186822 | Addgene Assembled Sequence
CCCGGGTGCAAAGATGGATAAAGTTTTAAACAGAGAGGAATCTTTGCAGCTAATGGACCTTCTAGGTCTT
GAAAGGAGTGGGAATTGGCTCCGGTGCCCGTCAGTGGGCAGAGCGCACATCGCCCACAGTCCCCGAGAAG
TTGGGGGGAGGGGTCGGCAATTGATCCGGTGCCTAGAGAAGGTGGCGCGGGGTAAACTGGGAAAGTGATG
TCGTGTACTGGCTCCGCCTTTTTCCCGAGGGTGGGGGAGAACCGTATATAAGTGCAGTAGTCGCCGTGAA
CGTTCTTTTTCGCAACGGGTTTGCCGCCAGAACACAGGTAAGTGCCGTGTGTGGTTCCCGCGGGCCTGGC
CTCTTTACGGGTTATGGCCCTTGCGTGCCTTGAATTACTTCCACCTGGCTGCAGTACGTGATTCTTGATC
CCGAGCTTCGGGTTGGAAGTGGGTGGGAGAGTTCGAGGCCTTGCGCTTAAGGAGCCCCTTCGCCTCGTGC
TTGAGTTGAGGCCTGGCCTGGGCGCTGGGGCCGCCGCGTGCGAATCTGGTGGCACCTTCGCGCCTGTCTC
GCTGCTTTCGATAAGTCTCTAGCCATTTAAAATTTTTGATGACCTGCTGCGACGCTTTTTTTCTGGCAAG
ATAGTCTTGTAAATGCGGGCCAAGATCTGCACACTGGTATTTCGGTTTTTGGGGCCGCGGGCGGCGACGG
GGCCCGTGCGTCCCAGCGCACATGTTCGGCGAGGCGGGGCCTGCGAGCGCGGCCACCGAGAATCGGACGG
GGGTAGTCTCAAGCTGGCCGGCCTGCTCTGGTGCCTGGCCTCGCGCCGCCGTGTATCGCCCCGCCCTGGG
CGGCAAGGCTGGCCCGGTCGGCACCAGTTGCGTGAGCGGAAAGATGGCCGCTTCCCGGCCCTGCTGCAGG
GAGCTCAAAATGGAGGACGCGGCGCTCGGGAGAGCGGGCGGGTGAGTCACCCACACAAAGGAAAAGGGCC
TTTCCGTCCTCAGCCGTCGCTTCATGTGACTCCACGGAGTACCGGGCGCCGTCCAGGCACCTCGATTAGT
TCTCGAGCTTTTGGAGTACGTCGTCTTTAGGTTGGGGGGAGGGGTTTTATGCGATGGAGTTTCCCCACAC
TGAGTGGGTGGAGACTGAAGTTAGGCCAGCTTGGCACTTGATGTAATTCTCCTTGGAATTTGCCCTTTTT
GAGTTTGGATCTTGGTTCATTCTCAAGCCTCAGACAGTGGTTCAAAGTTTTTTTCTTCCATTTCAGGTGT
CGTGACGTACGGCCACCATGACCGAGTACAAGCCCACGGTGCGCCTCGCCACCCGCGACGACGTCCCCAG
GGCCGTACGCACCCTCGCCGCCGCGTTCGCCGACTACCCCGCCACGCGCCACACCGTCGATCCGGACCGC
CACATCGAGCGGGTCACCGAGCTGCAAGAACTCTTCCTCACGCGCGTCGGGCTCGACATCGGCAAGGTGT
GGGTCGCGGACGACGGCGCCGCCGTGGCGGTCTGGACCACGCCGGAGAGCGTCGAAGCGGGGGCGGTGTT
CGCCGAGATCGGCCCGCGCATGGCCGAGTTGAGCGGTTCCCGGCTGGCCGCGCAGCAACAGATGGAAGGC
CTCCTGGCGCCGCACCGGCCCAAGGAGCCCGCGTGGTTCCTGGCCACCGTCGGAGTCTCGCCCGACCACC
AGGGCAAGGGTCTGGGCAGCGCCGTCGTGCTCCCCGGAGTGGAGGCGGCCGAGCGCGCCGGGGTGCCCGC
CTTCCTGGAGACCTCCGCGCCCCGCAACCTCCCCTTCTACGAGCGGCTCGGCTTCACCGTCACCGCCGAC
GTCGAGGTGCCCGAAGGACCGCGCACCTGGTGCATGACCCGCAAGCCCGGTGCCTGAACGCGTTAAGTCG
ACAATCAACCTCTGGATTACAAAATTTGTGAAAGATTGACTGGTATTCTTAACTATGTTGCTCCTTTTAC
GCTATGTGGATACGCTGCTTTAATGCCTTTGTATCATGCTATTGCTTCCCGTATGGCTTTCATTTTCTCC
TCCTTGTATAAATCCTGGTTGCTGTCTCTTTATGAGGAGTTGTGGCCCGTTGTCAGGCAACGTGGCGTGG
TGTGCACTGTGTTTGCTGACGCAACCCCCACTGGTTGGGGCATTGCCACCACCTGTCAGCTCCTTTCCGG
GACTTTCGCTTTCCCCCTCCCTATTGCCACGGCGGAACTCATCGCCGCCTGCCTTGCCCGCTGCTGGACA
GGGGCTCGGCTGTTGGGCACTGACAATTCCGTGGTGTTGTCGGGGAAATCATCGTCCTTTCCTTGGCTGC
TCGCCTGTGTTGCCACCTGGATTCTGCGCGGGACGTCCTTCTGCTACGTCCCTTCGGCCCTCAATCCAGC
GGACCTTCCTTCCCGCGGCCTGCTGCCGGCTCTGCGGCCTCTTCCGCGTCTTCGCCTTCGCCCTCAGACG
AGTCGGATCTCCCTTTGGGCCGCCTCCCCGCGTCGACTTTAAGACCAATGACTTACAAGGCAGCTGTAGA
TCTTAGCCACTTTTTAAAAGAAAAGGGGGGACTGGAAGGGCTAATTCACTCCCAACGAAGACAAGATCTG
CTTTTTGCTTGTACTGGGTCTCTCTGGTTAGACCAGATCTGAGCCTGGGAGCTCTCTGGCTAACTAGGGA
ACCCACTGCTTAAGCCTCAATAAAGCTTGCCTTGAGTGCTTCAAGTAGTGTGTGCCCGTCTGTTGTGTGA
CTCTGGTAACTAGAGATCCCTCAGACCCTTTTAGTCAGTGTGGAAAATCTCTAGCAGTACGTATAGTAGT
TCATGTCATCTTATTATTCAGTATTTATAACTTGCAAAGAAATGAATATCAGAGAGTGAGAGGAACTTGT
TTATTGCAGCTTATAATGGTTACAAATAAAGCAATAGCATCACAAATTTCACAAATAAAGCATTTTTTTC
ACTGCATTCTAGTTGTGGTTTGTCCAAACTCATCAATGTATCTTATCATGTCTGGCTCTAGCTATCCCGC
CCCTAACTCCGCCCATCCCGCCCCTAACTCCGCCCAGTTCCGCCCATTCTCCGCCCCATGGCTGACTAAT
TTTTTTTATTTATGCAGAGGCCGAGGCCGCCTCGGCCTCTGAGCTATTCCAGAAGTAGTGAGGAGGCTTT
TTTGGAGGCCTAGGGACGTACCCAATTCGCCCTATAGTGAGTCGTATTACGCGCGCTCACTGGCCGTCGT
TTTACAACGTCGTGACTGGGAAAACCCTGGCGTTACCCAACTTAATCGCCTTGCAGCACATCCCCCTTTC
GCCAGCTGGCGTAATAGCGAAGAGGCCCGCACCGATCGCCCTTCCCAACAGTTGCGCAGCCTGAATGGCG
AATGGG
[124 nt withheld, positions 3367-3490]
C
[91 nt withheld, positions 3492-3582]
A
[49 nt withheld, positions 3584-3632]
CCTTTGACGTTGGAGTCCACGTTCTTT
[37 nt withheld, positions 3660-3696]
ACCCTATCTCGGTCTATTCTTTTGATTTATAAGGGATTTTGCCGATTTCGGCCTATTGGTTAAAAAATGA
GCTGATTTAACAAAAATTTAACGCGAATTTTAACAAAATATTAACGCTTACAATTTAGGTGGCACTTTTC
GGGGAAATGTGCGCGGAACCCCTATTTGTTTATTTTTCTAAATACATTCAAATATGTATCCGCTCATGAG
ACAATAACCCTGATAAATGCTTCAATAATATTGAAAAAGGAAGAGTATGAGTATTCAACATTTCCGTGTC
GCCCTTATTCCCTTTTTTGCGGCATTTTGCCTTCCTGTTTTTGCTCACCCAGAAACGCTGGTGAAAGTAA
AAGATGCTGAAGATCAGTTGGGTGCACGAGTGGGTTACATCGAACTGGATCTCAACAGCGGTAAGATCCT
TGAGAGTTTTCGCCCCGAAGAACGTTTTCCAATGATGAGCACTTTTAAAGTTCTGCTATGTGGCGCGGTA
TTATCCCGTATTGACGCCGGGCAAGAGCAACTCGGTCGCCGCATACACTATTCTCAGAATGACTTGGTTG
AGTACTCACCAGTCACAGAAAAGCATCTTACGGATGGCATGACAGTAAGAGAATTATGCAGTGCTGCCAT
AACCATGAGTGATAACACTGCGGCCAACTTACTTCTGACAACGATCGGAGGACCGAAGGAGCTAACCGCT
TTTTTGCACAACATGGGGGATCATGTAACTCGCCTTGATCGTTGGGAACCGGAGCTGAATGAAGCCATAC
CAAACGACGAGCGTGACACCACGATGCCTGTAGCAATGGCAACAACGTTGCGCAAACTATTAACTGGCGA
ACTACTTACTCTAGCTTCCCGGCAACAATTAATAGACTGGATGGAGGCGGATAAAGTTGCAGGACCACTT
CTGCGCTCGGCCCTTCCGGCTGGCTGGTTTATTGCTGATAAATCTGGAGCCGGTGAGCGTGGGTCTCGCG
GTATCATTGCAGCACTGGGGCCAGATGGTAAGCCCTCCCGTATCGTAGTTATCTACACGACGGGGAGTCA
GGCAACTATGGATGAACGAAATAGACAGATCGCTGAGATAGGTGCCTCACTGATTAAGCATTGGTAACTG
TCAGACCAAGTTTACTCATATATACTTTAGATTGATTTAAAACTTCATTTTTAATTTAAAAGGATCTAGG
TGAAGATCCTTTTTGATAATCTCATGACCAAAATCCCTTAACGTGAGTTTTCGTTCCACTGAGCGTCAGA
CCCCGTAGAAAAGATCAAAGGATCTTCTTGAGATCCTTTTTTTCTGCGCGTAATCTGCTGCTTGCAAACA
AAAAAACCACCGCTACCAGCGGTGGTTTGTTTGCCGGATCAAGAGCTACCAACTCTTTTTCCGAAGGTAA
CTGGCTTCAGCAGAGCGCAGATACCAAATACTGTTCTTCTAGTGTAGCCGTAGTTAGGCCACCACTTCAA
GAACTCTGTAGCACCGCCTACATACCTCGCTCTGCTAATCCTGTTACCAGTGGCTGCTGCCAGTGGCGAT
AAGTCGTGTCTTACCGGGTTGGACTCAAGACGATAGTTACCGGATAAGGCGCAGCGGTCGGGCTGAACGG
GGGGTTCGTGCACACAGCCCAGCTTGGAGCGAACGACCTACACCGAACTGAGATACCTACAGCGTGAGCT
ATGAGAAAGCGCCACGCTTCCCGAAGGGAGAAAGGCGGACAGGTATCCGGTAAGCGGCAGGGTCGGAACA
GGAGAGCGCACGAGGGAGCTTCCAGGGGGAAACGCCTGGTATCTTTATAGTCCTGTCGGGTTTCGCCACC
TCTGACTTGAGCGTCGATTTTTGTGATGCTCGTCAGGGGGGCGGAGCCTATGGAAAAACGCCAGCAACGC
GGCCTTTTTACGGTTCCTGGCCTTTTGCTGGCCTTTTGCTCACATGTTCTTTCCTGCGTTATCCCCTGAT
TCTGTGGATAACCGTATTACCGCCTTTGAGTGAGCTGATACCGCTCGCCGCAGCCGAACGACCGAGCGCA
GCGAGTCAGTGAGCGAGGAAGCGGAAGAGCGCCCAATACGCAAACCGCCTCTCCCCGCGCGTTGGCCGAT
TCATTAATGCAGCTGGCACGACAGGTTTCCCGACTGGAAAGCGGGCAGTGAGCGCAACGCAATTAATGTG
AGTTAGCTCACTCATTAGGCACCCCAGGCTTTACACTTTATGCTTCCGGCTCGTATGTTGTGTGGAATTG
TGAGCGGATAACAATTTCACACAGGAAACAGCTATGACCATGATTACGCCAAGCGCGCAATTAACCCTCA
CTAAAGGGAACAAAAGCTGGAGCTGCAAGCTTAATGTAGTCTTATGCAATACTCTTGTAGTCTTGCAACA
TGGTAACGATGAGTTAGCAACATGCCTTACAAGGAGAGAAAAAGCACCGTGCATGCCGATTGGTGGAAGT
AAGGTGGTACGATCGTGCCTTATTAGGAAGGCAACAGACGGGTCTGACATGGATTGGACGAACCACTGAA
TTGCCGCATTGCAGAGATATTGTATTTAAGTGCCTAGCTCGATACATAAACGGGTCTCTCTGGTTAGACC
AGATCTGAGCCTGGGAGCTCTCTGGCTAACTAGGGAACCCACTGCTTAAGCCTCAATAAAGCTTGCCTTG
AGTGCTTCAAGTAGTGTGTGCCCGTCTGTTGTGTGACTCTGGTAACTAGAGATCCCTCAGACCCTTTTAG
TCAGTGTGGAAAATCTCTAGCAGTGGCGCCCGAACAGGGACTTGAAAGCGAAAGGGAAACCAGAGGAGCT
CTCTCGACGCAGGACTCGGCTTGCTGAAGCGCGCACGGCAAGAGGCGAGGGGCGGCGACTGGTGAGTACG
CCAAAAATTTTGACTAGCGGAGGCTAGAAGGAGAGAGATGGGTGCGAGAGCGTCAGTATTAAGCGGGGGA
GAATTAGATCGCGATGGGAAAAAATTCGGTTAAGGCCAGGGGGAAAGAAAAAATATAAATTAAAACATAT
AGTATGGGCAAGCAGGGAGCTAGAACGATTCGCAGTTAATCCTGGCCTGTTAGAAACATCAGAAGGCTGT
AGACAAATACTGGGACAGCTACAACCATCCCTTCAGACAGGATCAGAAGAACTTAGATCATTATATAATA
CAGTAGCAACCCTCTATTGTGTGCATCAAAGGATAGAGATAAAAGACACCAAGGAAGCTTTAGACAAGAT
AGAGGAAGAGCAAAACAAAAGTAAGACCACCGCACAGCAAGCGGCCGCTGATCTTCAGACCTGGAGGAGG
AGATATGAGGGACAATTGGAGAAGTGAATTATATAAATATAAAGTAGTAAAAATTGAACCATTAGGAGTA
GCACCCACCAAGGCAAAGAGAAGAGTGGTGCAGAGAGAAAAAAGAGCAGTGGGAATAGGAGCTTTGTTCC
TTGGGTTCTTGGGAGCAGCAGGAAGCACTATGGGCGCAGCGTCAATGACGCTGACGGTACAGGCCAGACA
ATTATTGTCTGGTATAGTGCAGCAGCAGAACAATTTGCTGAGGGCTATTGAGGCGCAACAGCATCTGTTG
CAACTCACAGTCTGGGGCATCAAGCAGCTCCAGGCAAGAATCCTGGCTGTGGAAAGATACCTAAAGGATC
AACAGCTCCTGGGGATTTGGGGTTGCTCTGGAAAACTCATTTGCACCACTGCTGTGCCTTGGAATGCTAG
TTGGAGTAATAAATCTCTGGAACAGATTTGGAATCACACGACCTGGATGGAGTGGGACAGAGAAATTAAC
AATTACACAAGCTTAATACACTCCTTAATTGAAGAATCGCAAAACCAGCAAGAAAAGAATGAACAAGAAT
TATTGGAATTAGATAAATGGGCAAGTTTGTGGAATTGGTTTAACATAACAAATTGGCTGTGGTATATAAA
ATTATTCATAATGATAGTAGGAGGCTTGGTAGGTTTAAGAATAGTTTTTGCTGTACTTTCTATAGTGAAT
AGAGTTAGGCAGGGATATTCACCATTATCGTTTCAGACCCACCTCCCAACCCCGAGGGGACCCAGAGAGG
GCCTATTTCCCATGATTCCTTCATATTTGCATATACGATACAAGGCTGTTAGAGAGATAATTAGAATTAA
TTTGACTGTAAACACAAAGATATTAGTACAAAATACGTGACGTAGAAAGTAATAATTTCTTGGGTAGTTT
GCAGTTTTAAAATTATGTTTTAAAATGGACTATCATATGCTTACCGTAACTTGAAAGTATTTCGATTTCT
TGGCTTTATATATCTTGTGGAAAGGACGAAACACCGGTTCTCACCAAAGATGCGGAGTTTTAGAGCTAGA
AATAGCAAGTTAAAATAAGGCTAGTCCGTTATCAACTTGAAAAAGTGGCACCGAGTCGGTGCTTTTTTAA
GCTTGGCGTAACTAGATCTTGAGACAAATGGCAGTATTCATCCACAATTTTAAAAGAAAAGGGGGGATTG
GGGGGTACAGTGCAGGGGAAAGAATAGTAGACATAATAGCAACAGACATACAAACTAAAGAATTACAAAA
ACAAATTACAAAAATTCAAAATTTTCGGGTTTATTACAGGGACAGCAGAGATCCACTTTGGCGCCGGCTC
GAGGGGG
