>Addgene plasmid #76950 | CIB1 gRNA (BRDN0001147329) | depositor partial sequence | sequence record 144410 | Target Sequence
GTTCTCACCAAAGATGCGGA
