>Addgene plasmid #76950 | CIB1 gRNA (BRDN0001147329) | addgene partial sequence | sequence record 186821 | hU6-F
GAAAGTAATAATTTCTTGGGTAGTTTGCAGTTTTAAAATTATGTTTTAAAATGGACTATCATATGCTTAC
CGTAACTTGAAAGTATTTCGATTTCTTGGCTTTATATATCTTGTGGAAAGGACGAAACACCGGTTCTCAC
CAAAGATGCGGAGTTTTAGAGCTAGAAATAGCAAGTTAAAATAAGGCTAGTCCGTTATCAACTTGAAAAA
GTGGCACCGAGTCGGTGCTTTTTTAAGCTTGGCGTAACTAGATCTTGAGACAAATGGCAGTATTCATCCA
CAATTTTAAAAGAAAAGGGGGGATTGGGGGGTACAGTGCAGGGGAAAGAATAGTAGACATAATAGCAACA
GACATACAAACTAAAGAATTACAAAAACAAATTACAAAAATTCAAAATTTTCGGGTTTATTACAGGGACA
GCAGAGATCCACTTTGGCGCCGGCTCGAGGGGGCCCGGGTGCAAAGATGGATAAAGTTTTAAACAGAGAG
GAATCTTTGCAGCTAATGGACCTTCTAGGTCTTGAAAGGAGTGGGAATTGGCTCCGGTGCCCGTCAGTGG
GCAGAGCGCA
